>Addgene plasmid #214976 | pKH151_PB_flag-LC3B_wt_IRES-BFP | addgene full sequence | sequence record 439216 | Addgene NGS Result
TTGAGATCCTTTTTTTCTGCGCGTAATCTGCTGCTTGCAAACAAAAAAACCACCGCTACCAGCGGTGGTT
TGTTTGCCGGATCAAGAGCTACCAACTCTTTTTCCGAAGGTAACTGGCTTCAGCAGAGCGCAGATACCAA
ATACTGTTCTTCTAGTGTAGCCGTAGTTAGGCCACCACTTCAAGAACTCTGTAGCACCGCCTACATACCT
CGCTCTGCTAATCCTGTTACCAGTGGCTGCTGCCAGTGGCGATAAGTCGTGTCTTACCGGGTTGGACTCA
AGACGATAGTTACCGGATAAGGCGCAGCGGTCGGGCTGAACGGGGGGTTCGTGCACACAGCCCAGCTTGG
AGCGAACGACCTACACCGAACTGAGATACCTACAGCGTGAGCTATGAGAAAGCGCCACGCTTCCCGAAGG
GAGAAAGGCGGACAGGTATCCGGTAAGCGGCAGGGTCGGAACAGGAGAGCGCACGAGGGAGCTTCCAGGG
GGAAACGCCTGGTATCTTTATAGTCCTGTCGGGTTTCGCCACCTCTGACTTGAGCGTCGATTTTTGTGAT
GCTCGTCAGGGGGGCGGAGCCTATGGAAAAACGCCAGCAACGCGGCCTTTTTACGGTTCCTGGCCTTTTG
CTGGCCTTTTGCTCACATGTTCTTTCCTGCGTTATCCCCTGATTCTGTGGATAACCGTATTACCGCCTTT
GAGTGAGCTGATACCGCTCGCCGCAGCCGAACGACCGAGCGCAGCGAGTCAGTGAGCGAGGAAGCGGAAG
AGCGCCCAATACGCAAACCGCCTCTCCCCGCGCGTTGGCCGATTCATTAATGCAGCTGGCACGACAGGTT
TCCCGACTGGAAAGCGGGCAGTGAGCGCAACGCAATTAATGTGAGTTAGCTCACTCATTAGGCACCCCAG
GCTTTACACTTTATGCTTCCGGCTCGTATGTTGTGTGGAATTGTGAGCGGATAACAATTTCACACAGGAA
ACAGCTATGACCATGATTACGCCAAGCGCGCCCGCCGGGTAACTCACGGGGTATCCATGTCCATTTCTGC
GGCATCCAGCCAGGATACCCGTCCTCGCTGACGTAATATCCCAGCGCCGCACCGCTGTCATTAATCTGCA
CACCGGCACGGCAGTTCCGGCTGTCGCCGGTATTGTTCGGGTTGCTGATGCGCTTCGGGCTGACCATCCG
GAACTGTGTCCGGAAAAGCCGCGACGAACTGGTATCCCAGGTGGCCTGAACGAACAGTTCACCGTTAAAG
GCGTGCATGGCCACACCTTCCCGAATCATCATGGTAAACGTGCGTTTTCGCTCAACGTCAATGCAGCAGC
AGTCATCCTCGGCAAACTCTTTCCATGCCGCTTCAACCTCGCGGGAAAAGGCACGGGCTTCTTCCTCCCC
GATGCCCAGATAGCGCCAGCTTGGGCGATGACTGAGCCGGAAAAAAGACCCGACGATATGATCCTGATGC
AGCTAGATTAACCCTAGAAAGATAGTCTGCGTAAAATTGACGCATGCATTCTTGAAATATTGCTCTCTCT
TTCTAAATAGCGCGAATCCGTCGCTGTGCATTTAGGACATCTCAGTCGCCGCTTGGAGCTCCCGTGAGGC
GTGCTTGTCAATGCGGTAAGTGTCACTGATTTTGAACTATAACGACCGCGTGAGTCAAAATGACGCATGA
TTATCTTTTACGTGACTTTTAAGATTTAACTCATACGATAATTATATTGTTATTTCATGTTCTACTTACG
TGATAACTTATTATATATATATTTTCTTGTTATAGATATCAGGGACAGCCCCCCCCCAAAGCCCCCAGGG
ATGTAATTACGTCCCTCCCCCGCTAGGGGGCAGCAGCGAGCCGCCCGGGGCTCCGCTCCGGTCCGGCGCT
CCCCCCGCATCCCCGAGCCGGCAGCGTGCGGGGACAGCCCGGGCACGGGGAAGGTGGCACGGGATCGCTT
TCCTCTGAACGCTTCTCGCTGCTCTTTGAGCCTGCAGACACCTGGGGGGATACGGGGAAAAAGCCATACC
AATGGGCCCTAAAAAAGGAATCCAGTCAATTCCGGGGCTAAACCTGGCTGCCACTGTTTCTTTAGGGACT
TCGTTCCTGTGAGGACAGGAAACCCTGCAACCTGGTTGACCAGAGCAAGGGATATAAGAACCCAGTTTGG
GAACACTGCTGTTTAAATATTAAACAGGGATGTCTTGTCCCCCGGAAGGGAGACCAGATGAGCTTCTGAT
AGACTAATTGACATCATTTGAGTCAATTCCAGACATGATAAGATACATTGATGAGTTTGGACAAACCACA
ACTAGAATGCAGTGAAAAAAATGCTTTATTTGTGAAATTTGTGATGCTATTGCTTTATTTGTAACCATTA
TAAGCTGCAATAAACAAGTTTAGTTAACTTAATTAAGCTTGTGCCCCAGTTTGCTAGGGAGGTCGCAGTA
TCTGGCCACTGCCACCTCGTGCTGCTCGACGTAGGTCTCGTTGTTGGCCTCCTTGATTCTTTCCAGTCTG
TAGTCCACATAGTAGACGCCAGGCATCTTGAGGTTCTTAGCGGGTTTCTTGGATCTATATGTGGTCTTGA
TGTTTGCGATCAGATGGCTCCCGCCCACGAGCTTCAGGGCCATGTCGTTTCTGCCTTCCAGGCCGCCGTC
AGCGGGGTACAGCGTCTCGGTGAAGGCCTCCCAGCCGAGTGTTTTCTTCTGCATCACAGGGCCGTTGGAT
GTGAAGTTCACCCCTCTGATCTTGACGTTGTAGATGAGGCAGCCGTCATGGAGGCTGGTGTCCTGGGTAG
CGGTCAGCACGCCCCCGTCTTCGTATGTGGTGACTCTCTCCCATGTGAAGCCCTCAGGGAAGGACTGCTT
GAAGAAGTCGGGGATGCCCTGGGTGTGGTTGATGAAGGTCTTGCTGCCGTAGAGGAAGCTAGTAGCCAGG
ATGTCGAAGGCGAAGGGGAGAGGGCCGCCCTCGACCACCTTGATTCTCATGGTCTGGGTGCCCTCGTAGG
GCTTGCCTTCGCCCTCGGATGTGCACTTGAAGTGATGGTTGTCCACGGTGCCCTCCATGTACAGCTTCAT
GTGCATGTTCTCCTTAATCAGCTCGCTCATGGTTGTGGCCATATTATCATCGTGTTTTTCAAAGGAAAAC
CACGTCCCCGTGGTTCGGGGGGCCTAGACGTTTTTTTAACCTCGACTAAATACATGTAAAGCATGTGCAC
CGAGGCCCCAGATCAGATCCCATACAATGGGGTACCTTCTGGGCATCCTTCAGCCCCTTGTTGAATACGC
TTGAGGAGAGCCATTTGACTCTTTCCACAACTATCCAACTCACAACGTGGCACTGGGGTTGTGCCGCCTT
TGCAGGTGTATCTTATACACGTGGCTTTTGGCCGCAGAGGCACCTGTCGCCAGGTGGGGGGTTCCGCTGC
CTGCAAAGGGTCGCTACAGACGTTGTTTGTCTTCAAGAAGCTTCCAGAGGAACTACTTCCTTCACGACAT
TCAACAGACCTTGCATTCCTTTGGCGAGAGGGGAAAGACCCCTAGGAATGCTCGTCAAGAAGACAGGGCC
AGGTTTCCGGGCCCTCACATTGCCAAAAGACGGCAATATGGTGGAAAATAACATATAGACAAACGCACAC
CGGCCTTATTCCAAGCGGCTTCGGCCAGTAACGTTAGGGGGGGGGGGCGTTACACTGACAATTTCATCGC
GAACGTCTCCTGGGAGGCATAGACCATGTACAGGAATCCATCTTCATCTTTCTCACTCTCATACACCTCT
GAGATTGGTGTGGAGACGCTGACCATGCTGTGTCCGTTCACCAACAGGAAGAAGGCCTGATTAGCATTGA
GCTGTAAGCGCCTTCTAATTATCTTGATGAGCTCACTCATGTTGACATGGTCAGGTACAAGGAACTTTGT
TTTATCCAGAACAGGAAGCTGCTTCTCACCCTTGTATCGTTCTATTATCACCGGGATTTTGGTTGGATGC
TGCTCTCGAATAAGTCGGACATCTTCTACTCTTTGTTCGAAGGTGCGGCGCTGCTTGAAGGTCTTCTCCG
ACGGCATCTTGTCATCGTCATCCTTGTAGTCGATGTCATGATCCTTGTAATCACCGTCATGGTCCTTGTA
GTCCATTCTAGAGTAGGCGCCGGTCACAGCTTGGATCTGTAACGGCGCAGAACAGAAAACGAAACAAAGA
CGTAGAGTTGAGCAAGCAGGGTCAGGCAAAGCGTGGAGAGCCGGCTGAGTCTAGGTAGGCTCCAAGGGAG
CGCCGGACAAAGGCCCGGTCTCGACCTGAGCTTTAAACTTACCTAGACGGCGGACGCAGTTCAGGAGGCA
CCACAGGCGGGAGGCGGCAGAACGCGACTCAACCGGCGTGGATGGCGGCCTCAGGTAGGGCGGCGGGCGC
GTGAAGGAGAGATGCGAGCCCCTCGAAGCTTCAGCTGTGTTCTGGCGGCAAACCCGTTGCGAAAAAGAAC
GTTCACGGCGACTACTGCACTTATATACGGTTCTCCCCCACCCTCGGGAAAAAGGCGGAGCCAGTACACG
ACATCACTTTCCCAGTTTACCCCGCGCCACCTTCTCTAGGCACCCGTTCAATTGCCGACCCCTCCCCCCA
ACTTCTCGGGGACTGTGGGCGATGTGCGCTCTGCCCACTGACGGGCACCGGAGCGATCGCAGATCCTTGG
CCGTGGAGGCCTTTTCCCCGTATCCCCCCAGGTGTCTGCAGGCTCAAAGAGCAGCGAGAAGCGTTCAGAG
GAAAGCGATCCCGTGCCACCTTCCCCGTGCCCGGGCTGTCCCCGCACGCTGCCGGCTCGGGGATGCGGGG
GGAGCGCCGGACCGGAGCGGAGCCCCGGGCGGCTCGCTGCTGCCCCCTAGCGGGGGAGGGACGTAATTAC
ATCCCTGGGGGCTTTGGGGGGGGGCTGTCCCTCATAAAAGTTTTGTTACTTTATAGAAGAAATTTTGAGT
TTTTGTTTTTTTTAATAAATAAATAAACATAAATAAATTGTTTGTTGAATTTATTATTAGTATGTAAGTG
TAAATATAATAAAACTTAATATCTATTCAAATTAATAAATAAACCTCGATATACAGACCGATAAAACACA
TGCGTCAATTTTACACATGATTATCTTTAACGTACGTCACAATATGATTATCTTTCTAGGGTTAATCTAG
CTGCGTGTTCTGCAGCGTGTCGAGCATCTTCATCTGCTCCATCACGCTGTAAAACACATTTGCACCGCGA
GTCTGCCCGTCCTCCACGGGTTCAAAAACGTGAATGAACGAGGCGCGCTCACTGGCCGTCGTTTTACAAC
GTCGTGACTGGGAAAACCCTGGCGTTACCCAACTTAATCGCCTTGCAGCACATCCCCCTTTCGCCAGCTG
GCGTAATAGCGAAGAGGCCCGCACCGATCGCCCTTCCCAACAGTTGCGCAGCCTGAATGGCGAATGGG
[124 nt withheld, positions 5459-5582]
C
[91 nt withheld, positions 5584-5674]
A
[49 nt withheld, positions 5676-5724]
CCTTTGACGTTGGAGTCCACGTTCTTT
[37 nt withheld, positions 5752-5788]
ACCCTATCTCGGTCTATTCTTTTGATTTATAAGGGATTTTGCCGATTTCGGCCTATTGGTTAAAAAATGA
GCTGATTTAACAAAAATTTAACGCGAATTTTAACAAAATATTAACGCTTACAATTTAGGTGGCACTTTTC
GGGGAAATGTGCGCGGAACCCCTATTTGTTTATTTTTCTAAATACATTCAAATATGTATCCGCTCATGAG
ACAATAACCCTGATAAATGCTTCAATAATATTGAAAAAGGAAGAGTATGAGTATTCAACATTTCCGTGTC
GCCCTTATTCCCTTTTTTGCGGCATTTTGCCTTCCTGTTTTTGCTCACCCAGAAACGCTGGTGAAAGTAA
AAGATGCTGAAGATCAGTTGGGTGCACGAGTGGGTTACATCGAACTGGATCTCAACAGCGGTAAGATCCT
TGAGAGTTTTCGCCCCGAAGAACGTTTTCCAATGATGAGCACTTTTAAAGTTCTGCTATGTGGCGCGGTA
TTATCCCGTATTGACGCCGGGCAAGAGCAACTCGGTCGCCGCATACACTATTCTCAGAATGACTTGGTTG
AGTACTCACCAGTCACAGAAAAGCATCTTACGGATGGCATGACAGTAAGAGAATTATGCAGTGCTGCCAT
AACCATGAGTGATAACACTGCGGCCAACTTACTTCTGACAACGATCGGAGGACCGAAGGAGCTAACCGCT
TTTTTGCACAACATGGGGGATCATGTAACTCGCCTTGATCGTTGGGAACCGGAGCTGAATGAAGCCATAC
CAAACGACGAGCGTGACACCACGATGCCTGTAGCAATGGCAACAACGTTGCGCAAACTATTAACTGGCGA
ACTACTTACTCTAGCTTCCCGGCAACAATTAATAGACTGGATGGAGGCGGATAAAGTTGCAGGACCACTT
CTGCGCTCGGCCCTTCCGGCTGGCTGGTTTATTGCTGATAAATCTGGAGCCGGTGAGCGTGGGTCTCGCG
GTATCATTGCAGCACTGGGGCCAGATGGTAAGCCCTCCCGTATCGTAGTTATCTACACGACGGGGAGTCA
GGCAACTATGGATGAACGAAATAGACAGATCGCTGAGATAGGTGCCTCACTGATTAAGCATTGGTAACTG
TCAGACCAAGTTTACTCATATATACTTTAGATTGATTTAAAACTTCATTTTTAATTTAAAAGGATCTAGG
TGAAGATCCTTTTTGATAATCTCATGACCAAAATCCCTTAACGTGAGTTTTCGTTCCACTGAGCGTCAGA
CCCCGTAGAAAAGATCAAAGGATCTTC
Features (pLannotate 1.2.2; 19 found; start..end, strand, type, name):
      1..589     +  rep_origin     ori: high-copy-number ColE1/pMB1/pBR322/pUC origin of replication
    772..864     +  CDS            lacI (fragment): lac repressor; lacI; The lac repressor binds to the lac operator to inhibit transcription in E. coli. This inhibition can be relieved by adding lactose or isopropyl-β-D-thiogalactopyranoside (IPTG).
    877..898     +  protein_bind   CAP binding site: CAP binding activates transcription in the presence of cAMP. E. coli catabolite activator protein
    913..943     +  promoter       lac promoter: promoter for the E. coli lac operon
    951..967     +  protein_bind   lac operator: The lac repressor binds to the lac operator to inhibit transcription in E. coli. This inhibition can be relieved by adding lactose or isopropyl-β-D-thiogalactopyranoside (IPTG). lac repressor encoded by lacI
   1005..1472    -  CDS            B (fragment): PORTL_LAMBD - Experimental evidence at protein level: Swiss-Prot protein existence level 1. Forms the portal vertex of the capsid (PubMed:6228056, PubMed:6232391). This portal plays critical roles in head assembly, genome packaging, neck/tail attachment, and genome ejection (Probable). The portal protein multimerizes as a single ring-shaped homododecamer arranged around a central channel (PubMed:6232391). Binds to the terminase subunits to form the packaging machine (PubMed:7799432). From Escherichia phage lambda (Bacteriophage lambda).
   2167..2259    -  ncRNA          G-CSF SLDE: Accession: RF00183 - G-CSF factor stem-loop destabilising element (SLDE)
   2279..2400    -  polyA_signal   SV40 poly(A) signal: SV40 polyadenylation signal
   2409..3110    -  CDS            TagBFP: monomeric blue fluorescent protein mammalian codon-optimized
   3111..3686    -  misc_feature   IRES2: internal ribosome entry site (IRES) of the encephalomyocarditis virus (EMCV)
   3693..4067    -  CDS            LC3B: human LC3 protein; MAP1LC3B; Atg8 family member found on autophagosomes
   4068..4133    -  CDS            3xFLAG: three tandem FLAG® epitope tags, followed by an enterokinase cleavage site
   4164..4432    -  LTR            5' LTR (truncated): truncated 5' long terminal repeat (LTR) from human T-cell leukemia virus (HTLV) type 1
   4445..4656    -  promoter       EF-1α core promoter: core promoter for human elongation factor EF-1α
   5178..5297    -  CDS            B (fragment): PORTL_LAMBD - Experimental evidence at protein level: Swiss-Prot protein existence level 1. Forms the portal vertex of the capsid (PubMed:6228056, PubMed:6232391). This portal plays critical roles in head assembly, genome packaging, neck/tail attachment, and genome ejection (Probable). The portal protein multimerizes as a single ring-shaped homododecamer arranged around a central channel (PubMed:6232391). Binds to the terminase subunits to form the packaging machine (PubMed:7799432). From Escherichia phage lambda (Bacteriophage lambda).
   5299..5454    +  CDS            lacZα (fragment): LacZα fragment of β-galactosidase; lacZ fragment
   5459..5887    +  rep_origin     f1 ori (sequence partly withheld): f1 bacteriophage origin of replication; arrow indicates direction of (+) strand synthesis
   5940..6044    +  promoter       AmpR promoter: bla
   6045..6905    +  CDS            AmpR: β-lactamase; bla; confers resistance to ampicillin, carbenicillin, and related antibiotics
