[The description below was written by a language model from this plasmid's Addgene catalogue record and pLannotate feature annotations shown in this document.]
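Description:
pKH151_PB_flag-LC3B_wt_IRES-BFP is a 7,075 nt mammalian expression plasmid built on a piggyBac transposon backbone and carrying wild-type human LC3B (MAP1LC3B), the Atg8-family protein that marks autophagosomes, with an N-terminal FLAG tag. It is propagated in E. coli from a high-copy ColE1/pUC-type origin under ampicillin selection (AmpR with its own bla promoter). It also retains an f1 origin and remnants of a lac cloning region: lacI and lacZα fragments, a CAP site, the lac promoter and the lac operator. The automated annotation does not call the piggyBac terminal repeats. Two short hits to the phage lambda portal protein B flank the expression cassette, and these are most likely incidental matches to backbone sequence rather than functional elements.

The expression cassette lies on the reverse strand. An EF-1α core promoter is followed by a truncated HTLV-1 5' LTR segment, a pairing commonly used as a compact composite promoter for strong constitutive expression in mammalian cells. It drives a bicistronic transcript encoding 3xFLAG fused directly upstream of LC3B, then an EMCV IRES (IRES2) and TagBFP, and it ends at an SV40 polyadenylation signal. The IRES allows the blue fluorescent protein to be translated independently from the same mRNA, so BFP fluorescence reports on cells expressing the tagged LC3B without being fused to it. No mammalian drug-resistance marker is annotated, so BFP appears to be the means of identifying or sorting expressing cells.

The piggyBac format implies stable genomic integration when a transposase is co-delivered. The record gives the purpose simply as FLAG-tagged LC3B. It comes from a study of autophagy receptors and Golgi turnover under nutrient stress, where such a construct would suit detection or affinity capture of LC3B.
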