Addgene plasmid #214976: pKH151_PB_flag-LC3B_wt_IRES-BFP
Purpose: Flag tagged LC3B
Depositing lab: Wade Harper. Depositing organization: Harvard Medical School. Publication: Proteome census upon nutrient stress reveals Golgiphagy membrane receptors. Hickey KL, Swarup S, Smith IR, Paoli JC, Miguel Whelan E, Paulo JA, Harper JW. Nature. 2023 Nov;623(7985):167-174. doi: 10.1038/s41586-023-06657-6. Epub 2023 Sep 27. PubMed 37757899.
Backbone
  Vector backbone: piggybac
  Vector type: Mammalian Expression
Growth in bacteria
  Bacterial resistance: Ampicillin, 100 μg/mL
  Growth temperature: 37°C
  Growth strain: DH5alpha
  Copy number: High Copy
Gene/Insert
  Gene/Insert name: FLAG-LC3B
  Species: H. sapiens (human)
  Entrez Gene: MAP1LC3B (a.k.a. ATG8F, LC3B, MAP1A/1BLC3, MAP1LC3B-a)
  Cloning method: Gibson Cloning
Terms and licenses: Academic/Nonprofit Terms; Industry Terms: Not Available to Industry
How to cite: pKH151_PB_flag-LC3B_wt_IRES-BFP was a gift from Wade Harper (Addgene plasmid # 214976 ; http://n2t.net/addgene:214976 ; RRID:Addgene_214976)
